Addgene plasmid #154424: pDONR223 SARS-CoV2 TEV-N
Purpose: Gateway-compatible Entry vector
Depositing lab: Fritz Roth. Depositing organization: Sinai Health System. Publication: A Comprehensive, Flexible Collection of SARS-CoV-2 Coding Regions. Kim DK, Knapp JJ, Kuang D, Chawla A, Cassonnet P, Lee H, Sheykhkarimli D, Samavarchi-Tehrani P, Abdouni H, Rayhan A, Li R, Pogoutse O, Coyaud E, van der Werf S, Demeret C, Gingras AC, Taipale M, Raught B, Jacob Y, Roth FP. G3 (Bethesda). 2020 Aug 6. pii: g3.120.401554. doi: 10.1534/g3.120.401554. PubMed 32763951.
Backbone
  Vector backbone: pDONR223
  Backbone manufacturer: Rual et al, Genome Res. 14:2128-2135, 2004.
  Backbone size w/o insert (bp): 5005
  Vector type: Gateway-compatible Entry vector, with insert of N CDS with a TEV sequence at the N-term.
Growth in bacteria
  Bacterial resistance: Spectinomycin, 50 μg/mL
  Growth temperature: 37°C
  Growth strain: DH5alpha
  Copy number: Unknown
Gene/Insert
  Gene/Insert name: N
  Species: SARS-CoV-2 isolate Wuhan-Hu-1
  Insert size (bp): 1281
  Mutation: Many synonymous changes due to codon optimization
  Entrez Gene: N (a.k.a. GU280_gp10)
  Cloning method: Gateway Cloning
  Sequencing primers: 5′ M13F; 3′ M13R
Resource information
  A portion of this plasmid was derived from a plasmid made by: PCR amplified
Terms and licenses: Academic/Nonprofit Terms; Industry Terms
How to cite: pDONR223 SARS-CoV2 TEV-N was a gift from Fritz Roth (Addgene plasmid # 154424 ; http://n2t.net/addgene:154424 ; RRID:Addgene_154424)
