[The description below was written by a language model from this plasmid's Addgene catalogue record and pLannotate feature annotations shown in this document.]
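Description:
pDONR223 SARS-CoV2 TEV-N is a Gateway-compatible entry clone built on the pDONR223 donor backbone and carrying the nucleocapsid (N) coding sequence of SARS-CoV-2 isolate Wuhan-Hu-1. It is a bacterial cloning plasmid, not an expression vector. It replicates in E. coli from a high-copy ColE1/pUC-type origin and is selected with spectinomycin through the aadA (SmR) aminoglycoside adenylyltransferase gene, which sits downstream of integron-derived sequence annotated as a partial Pc promoter and a gentamicin-resistance gene remnant. The sequenced plasmid is 4,071 nt. That is smaller than the listed empty backbone because the donor cassette between the recombination sites is replaced by the insert during Gateway cloning.

The recorded 1,281 bp insert lies between two attL recombination sites, which the automated annotation labels attL3 and attL2. It consists of a tobacco etch virus protease recognition site, detected as a partial match, placed directly upstream of the N open reading frame. The N sequence was PCR amplified and contains many synonymous changes from codon optimization. No promoter is positioned to drive expression of N. The rrnB T1 and T2 terminators upstream of the cassette insulate it from read-through transcription, a T7 promoter sits just outside the downstream attL site in the reverse orientation, and the short lacI and lacZα matches are backbone remnants.

The clone is meant as a source for LR recombination into Gateway destination vectors. A destination vector that supplies an N-terminal tag would yield a fusion from which the tag could be removed by TEV protease. The plasmid belongs to a collection of SARS-CoV-2 coding regions made for flexible downstream use.
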