Features (pLannotate 1.2.2; 13 found; start..end, strand, type, name):
    414..506     +  CDS            lacI (fragment): lac repressor; lacI; The lac repressor binds to the lac operator to inhibit transcription in E. coli. This inhibition can be relieved by adding lactose or isopropyl-β-D-thiogalactopyranoside (IPTG).
    561..588     -  terminator     rrnB T2 terminator: transcription terminator T2 from the E. coli rrnB gene
    720..763     +  terminator     rrnB T1 terminator: Escherichia coli rrnB; transcription terminator T1 from the E. coli rrnB gene
    810..846     -  CDS            lacZα (fragment): LacZα fragment of β-galactosidase; lacZ fragment
    863..958     +  protein_bind   attL3: mutant version of attL; recombination site for the Gateway® LR reaction LR Clonase™
    961..977     +  CDS            TEV site (fragment): tobacco etch virus (TEV) protease recognition and cleavage site
    982..2238    +  CDS            N: NCAP_SARS2 - Experimental evidence at protein level: Swiss-Prot protein existence level 1. Packages the positive strand viral genome RNA into a helical ribonucleocapsid (RNP) and plays a fundamental role during virion assembly through its interactions with the viral genome and membrane protein M. Plays an important role in enhancing the efficiency of subgenomic viral RNA transcription as well as viral replication (By similarity). May modulate transforming growth factor-beta signaling by binding host smad3 (By similarity). From Severe acute respiratory syndrome coronavirus 2 (2019-nCoV) (SARS-C
   2243..2342    -  protein_bind   attL2: mutant version of attL; recombination site for the Gateway® LR reaction LR Clonase™
   2360..2378    -  promoter       T7 promoter: promoter for bacteriophage T7 RNA polymerase
   2568..2591    +  promoter       Pc promoter (fragment): intI1 (promoter lies within the coding sequence); class 1 integron promoter
   2767..2823    +  CDS            GmR (fragment): gentamycin acetyltransferase; aacC1; confers resistance to gentamycin
   2830..3621    +  CDS            SmR: aminoglycoside adenylyltransferase (Murphy, 1985); aadA; confers resistance to spectinomycin and streptomycin
   3714..231     +  rep_origin     ori (across the origin): high-copy-number ColE1/pMB1/pBR322/pUC origin of replication
>Addgene plasmid #154424 | pDONR223 SARS-CoV2 TEV-N | addgene full sequence | sequence record 309455 | Addgene NGS Result
ACCTACACCGAACTGAGATACCTACAGCGTGAGCTATGAGAAAGCGCCACGCTTCCCGAAGGGAGAAAGG
CGGACAGGTATCCGGTAAGCGGCAGGGTCGGAACAGGAGAGCGCACGAGGGAGCTTCCAGGGGGAAACGC
CTGGTATCTTTATAGTCCTGTCGGGTTTCGCCACCTCTGACTTGAGCGTCGATTTTTGTGATGCTCGTCA
GGGGGGCGGAGCCTATGGAAAAACGCCAGCAACGCGGCCTTTTTACGGTTCCTGGCCTTTTGCTGGCCTT
TTGCTCACATGTTCTTTCCTGCGTTATCCCCTGATTCTGTGGATAACCGTATTACCGCCTTTGAGTGAGC
TGATACCGCTCGCCGCAGCCGAACGACCGAGCGCAGCGAGTCAGTGAGCGAGGAAGCGGAAGAGCGCCCA
ATACGCAAACCGCCTCTCCCCGCGCGTTGGCCGATTCATTAATGCAGCTGGCACGACAGGTTTCCCGACT
GGAAAGCGGGCAGTGAGCGCAACGCAATTAATACGCGTACCGCTAGCCAGGAAGAGTTTGTAGAAACGCA
AAAAGGCCATCCGTCAGGATGGCCTTCTGCTTAGTTTGATGCCTGGCAGTTTATGGCGGGCGTCCTGCCC
GCCACCCTCCGGGCCGTTGCTTCACAACGTTCAAATCCGCTCCCGGCGGATTTGTCCTACTCAGGAGAGC
GTTCACCGACAAACAACAGATAAAACGAAAGGCCCAGTCTTCCGACTGAGCCTTTCGTTTTATTTGATGC
CTGGCAGTTCCCTACTCTCGCGTTAACGCTAGCATGGATGTTTTCCCAGTCACGACGTTGTAAAACGACG
GCCAGTCTTAAGCTCGGGCCCCAAATAATGATTTTATTTTGACTGATAGTGACCTGTTCGTTGCAACAAA
TTGATGAGCAATGCTTTTTTATAATGCCAACTTTGTACAAAAAAGTTGGCGAAAACCTGTACTTCCAAAG
TATGTCCGACAACGGTCCCCAGAACCAGCGTAACGCTCCAAGGATCACCTTCGGTGGACCTAGCGACTCC
ACCGGCAGCAACCAGAACGGAGAACGCTCCGGAGCCAGAAGCAAGCAGCGTAGGCCACAGGGCCTGCCTA
ACAACACCGCCAGCTGGTTCACCGCTCTGACCCAGCACGGAAAGGAAGACCTGAAGTTCCCAAGGGGACA
GGGCGTGCCAATCAACACCAACAGCTCTCCAGACGACCAGATCGGATACTACAGGCGTGCCACCAGGCGC
ATCAGAGGAGGCGACGGAAAGATGAAGGACCTGTCTCCTAGGTGGTACTTCTACTACCTGGGCACCGGAC
CAGAGGCTGGTCTGCCATACGGCGCCAACAAGGACGGCATCATCTGGGTGGCTACCGAGGGAGCTCTGAA
CACCCCAAAGGACCACATCGGAACCCGTAACCCTGCCAACAACGCTGCCATCGTGCTGCAGCTGCCACAG
GGAACCACCCTGCCCAAGGGATTCTACGCTGAGGGCTCCAGGGGTGGAAGCCAGGCTAGCTCTCGTTCTT
CCAGCCGTTCTAGGAACAGCTCCCGCAACTCTACCCCAGGAAGCTCCAGAGGCACCAGCCCAGCTCGTAT
GGCCGGCAACGGAGGTGACGCCGCTCTGGCTCTGCTGCTGCTGGACCGTCTGAACCAGCTGGAAAGCAAG
ATGTCCGGAAAGGGTCAGCAGCAGCAGGGCCAGACCGTGACCAAGAAGTCTGCCGCTGAGGCCTCTAAGA
AGCCCAGGCAGAAGAGGACCGCTACCAAGGCCTACAACGTGACCCAGGCCTTCGGAAGACGTGGACCTGA
ACAGACCCAGGGAAACTTCGGCGACCAGGAGCTGATCCGCCAGGGAACCGACTACAAGCACTGGCCACAG
ATCGCTCAGTTCGCCCCTTCTGCTAGCGCCTTCTTCGGAATGTCCAGGATCGGAATGGAGGTGACCCCTT
CCGGCACCTGGCTGACCTACACCGGAGCTATCAAGCTGGACGACAAGGACCCCAACTTCAAGGACCAGGT
GATCCTGCTGAACAAGCACATCGACGCCTACAAGACCTTCCCACCTACCGAGCCAAAGAAGGACAAGAAG
AAGAAGGCCGACGAAACCCAGGCCCTGCCACAGAGGCAGAAGAAGCAGCAGACCGTGACCCTGCTGCCAG
CTGCTGACCTGGACGACTTCTCCAAGCAGCTGCAGCAGTCTATGAGCTCTGCTGACTCCACCCAGGCTTA
ATACCCAACTTTCTTGTACAAAGTTGGCATTATAAGAAAGCATTGCTTATCAATTTGTTGCAACGAACAG
GTCACTATCAGTCAAAATAAAATCATTATTTGCCATCCAGCTGATATCCCCTATAGTGAGTCGTATTACA
TGGTCATAGCTGTTTCCTGGCAGCTCTGGCCCGTGTCTCAAAATCTCTGATGTTACATTGCACAAGATAA
AAATATATCATCATGCCTCCTCTAGACCAGCCAGGACAGAAATGCCTCGACTTCGCTGCTACCCAAGGTT
GCCGGGTGACGCACACCGTGGAAACGGATGAAGGCACGAACCCAGTGGACATAAGCCTGTTCGGTTCGTA
AGCTGTAATGCAAGTAGCGTATGCGCTCACGCAACTGGTCCAGAACCTTGACCGAACGCAGCGGTGGTAA
CGGCGCAGTGGCGGTTTTCATGGCTTGTTATGACTGTTTTTTTGGGGTACAGTCTATGCCTCGGGCATCC
AAGCAGCAAGCGCGTTACGCCGTGGGTCGATGTTTGATGTTATGGAGCAGCAACGATGTTACGCAGCAGG
GCAGTCGCCCTAAAACAAAGTTAAACATTATGAGGGAAGCGGTGATCGCCGAAGTATCGACTCAACTATC
AGAGGTAGTTGGCGTCATCGAGCGCCATCTCGAACCGACGTTGCTGGCCGTACATTTGTACGGCTCCGCA
GTGGATGGCGGCCTGAAGCCACACAGTGATATTGATTTGCTGGTTACGGTGACCGTAAGGCTTGATGAAA
CAACGCGGCGAGCTTTGATCAACGACCTTTTGGAAACTTCGGCTTCCCCTGGAGAGAGCGAGATTCTCCG
CGCTGTAGAAGTCACCATTGTTGTGCACGACGACATCATTCCGTGGCGTTATCCAGCTAAGCGCGAACTG
CAATTTGGAGAATGGCAGCGCAATGACATTCTTGCAGGTATCTTCGAGCCAGCCACGATCGACATTGATC
TGGCTATCTTGCTGACAAAAGCAAGAGAACATAGCGTTGCCTTGGTAGGTCCAGCGGCGGAGGAACTCTT
TGATCCGGTTCCTGAACAGGATCTATTTGAGGCGCTAAATGAAACCTTAACGCTATGGAACTCGCCGCCC
GACTGGGCTGGCGATGAGCGAAATGTAGTGCTTACGTTGTCCCGCATTTGGTACAGCGCAGTAACCGGCA
AAATCGCGCCGAAGGATGTCGCTGCCGACTGGGCAATGGAGCGCCTGCCGGCCCAGTATCAGCCCGTCAT
ACTTGAAGCTAGACAGGCTTATCTTGGACAAGAAGAAGATCGCTTGGCCTCGCGCGCAGATCAGTTGGAA
GAATTTGTCCACTACGTGAAAGGCGAGATCACCAAGGTAGTCGGCAAATAACCCTCGAGCCACCCATGAC
CAAAATCCCTTAACGTGAGTTACGCGTCGTTCCACTGAGCGTCAGACCCCGTAGAAAAGATCAAAGGATC
TTCTTGAGATCCTTTTTTTCTGCGCGTAATCTGCTGCTTGCAAACAAAAAAACCACCGCTACCAGCGGTG
GTTTGTTTGCCGGATCAAGAGCTACCAACTCTTTTTCCGAAGGTAACTGGCTTCAGCAGAGCGCAGATAC
CAAATACTGTTCTTCTAGTGTAGCCGTAGTTAGGCCACCACTTCAAGAACTCTGTAGCACCGCCTACATA
CCTCGCTCTGCTAATCCTGTTACCAGTGGCTGCTGCCAGTGGCGATAAGTCGTGTCTTACCGGGTTGGAC
TCAAGACGATAGTTACCGGATAAGGCGCAGCGGTCGGGCTGAACGGGGGGTTCGTGCACACAGCCCAGCT
TGGAGCGAACG
